Addgene plasmid #179062: pBBK78 pHomL-RPL18Bp-SNF7-Link-Scarlet(rfp)-SSA1t-HomR (AmpR)
Purpose: Vector containing a yeast integration cassette for RPL18B-driven expression of SNF7-Link-Scarlet(rfp), a marker for the endosome, class E compartment
Depositing lab: Vincent Martin. Depositing organization: Concordia University. Publication: The MyLo CRISPR-Cas9 Toolkit: A Markerless Yeast Localization and Overexpression CRISPR-Cas9 Toolkit. Bean BDM, Whiteway M, Martin VJJ. G3 (Bethesda). 2022 Jun 16. pii: 6609175. doi: 10.1093/g3journal/jkac154. PubMed 35708612.
Backbone
  Vector backbone: pYTK089 (ColE1, AmpR)
  Vector type: Yeast Expression
Growth in bacteria
  Bacterial resistance: Ampicillin, 100 μg/mL
  Growth temperature: 37°C
  Growth strain: DH5alpha
  Copy number: High Copy
Gene/Insert
  Gene/Insert name: RPL18Bp-SNF7-Link-Scarlet(rfp)
  Species: S. cerevisiae (budding yeast)
  Cloning method: Restriction Enzyme; 5′ cloning site Unknown (unknown if destroyed); 3′ cloning site Unknown (unknown if destroyed)
Terms and licenses: Academic/Nonprofit Terms; Industry Terms: Not Available to Industry
Depositor comments: Part of the Markerless Yeast Localization and Overexpression (MyLO) CRISPR-Cas9 Toolkit. Vector cloned using BsaI Golden Gate cloning
How to cite: pBBK78 pHomL-RPL18Bp-SNF7-Link-Scarlet(rfp)-SSA1t-HomR (AmpR) was a gift from Vincent Martin (Addgene plasmid # 179062 ; http://n2t.net/addgene:179062 ; RRID:Addgene_179062)
