[The description below was written by a language model from this plasmid's Addgene catalogue record and pLannotate feature annotations shown in this document.]
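Description:
pBBK78 pHomL-RPL18Bp-SNF7-Link-Scarlet(rfp)-SSA1t-HomR is a yeast integration-cassette plasmid from the Markerless Yeast Localization and Overexpression (MyLO) CRISPR-Cas9 toolkit, assembled by BsaI Golden Gate cloning on the pYTK089 backbone. The 6,365 nt plasmid is propagated in E. coli through a high-copy ColE1-type origin and selected with ampicillin via the β-lactamase gene and its native promoter. No complete yeast selectable marker or functional yeast replication origin is annotated. The feature table detects only short fragments of ARS1, the HIS3 promoter and the HIS3 coding sequence on either side of the expression unit. Their positions suggest they lie within the left and right homology arms (HomL and HomR) named in the construct title, but the record does not explicitly identify the genomic target locus.

The payload is the S. cerevisiae SNF7 coding sequence (also known as DID1) joined through a short linker to a red fluorescent protein that the annotation identifies as mScarlet-I, a rapidly maturing monomeric variant. According to the name and stated purpose, expression is driven by the yeast RPL18B promoter and terminated by the SSA1 terminator, although neither element is called out in the automated annotation. The flanking homology arms allow the cassette to be integrated into the yeast genome by homologous recombination, which in the toolkit's design is promoted by a CRISPR-Cas9 cut rather than by selection for an integrated marker. The resulting strain expresses SNF7-Scarlet, which serves as a red fluorescent marker for the endosome and the class E compartment, useful in colocalization studies of other yeast proteins.
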