Features (pLannotate 1.2.2; 10 found; start..end, strand, type, name):
      1..861     -  CDS            AmpR: β-lactamase; bla; confers resistance to ampicillin, carbenicillin, and related antibiotics
    862..966     -  promoter       AmpR promoter: bla
   1069..1657    +  rep_origin     ori: high-copy-number ColE1/pMB1/pBR322/pUC origin of replication
   2391..2510    +  rep_origin     ARS1 (fragment): S. cerevisiae autonomously replicating sequence ARS1/ARS416
   2515..2561    +  promoter       HIS3 promoter (fragment): S. cerevisiae HIS3
   2562..2624    +  CDS            HIS3 (fragment): imidazoleglycerol-phosphate dehydratase, required for histidine biosynthesis; S. cerevisiae HIS3; yeast auxotrophic marker
   3528..4247    +  CDS            SNF7: SNF7_YEAST - Also known as DID1 From Saccharomyces cerevisiae (strain ATCC 204508 / S288c) (Baker's yeast).
   4275..4970    +  CDS            mScarlet-I: mScarlet-I is a basic (constitutively fluorescent) red fluorescent protein published in 2016, derived from synthetic construct. It is reported to be a rapidly-maturing monomer with moderate acid sensitivity.
   6016..6042    +  rep_origin     ARS1 (fragment): S. cerevisiae autonomously replicating sequence ARS1/ARS416
   6139..6260    +  CDS            HIS3 (fragment): imidazoleglycerol-phosphate dehydratase, required for histidine biosynthesis; S. cerevisiae HIS3; yeast auxotrophic marker
>Addgene plasmid #179062 | pBBK78 pHomL-RPL18Bp-SNF7-Link-Scarlet(rfp)-SSA1t-HomR (AmpR) | addgene full sequence | sequence record 360901 | Addgene NGS Result
TTACCAATGCTTAATCAGTGAGGCACCTATCTCAGCGATCTGTCTATTTCGTTCATCCATAGTTGCCTGA
CTCCCCGTCGTGTAGATAACTACGATACGGGAGGGCTTACCATCTGGCCCCAGTGCTGCAATGATACCGC
GGGACCCACGCTCACCGGCTCCAGATTTATCAGCAATAAACCAGCCAGCCGGAAGGGCCGAGCGCAGAAG
TGGTCCTGCAACTTTATCCGCCTCCATCCAGTCTATTAATTGTTGCCGGGAAGCTAGAGTAAGTAGTTCG
CCAGTTAATAGTTTGCGCAACGTTGTTGCCATTGCTACAGGCATCGTGGTGTCACGCTCGTCGTTTGGTA
TGGCTTCATTCAGCTCCGGTTCCCAACGATCAAGGCGAGTTACATGATCCCCCATGTTGTGCAAAAAAGC
GGTTAGCTCCTTCGGTCCTCCGATCGTTGTCAGAAGTAAGTTGGCCGCAGTGTTATCACTCATGGTTATG
GCAGCACTGCATAATTCTCTTACTGTCATGCCATCCGTAAGATGCTTTTCTGTGACTGGTGAGTACTCAA
CCAAGTCATTCTGAGAATAGTGTATGCGGCGACCGAGTTGCTCTTGCCCGGCGTCAATACGGGATAATAC
CGCGCCACATAGCAGAACTTTAAAAGTGCTCATCATTGGAAAACGTTCTTCGGGGCGAAAACTCTCAAGG
ATCTTACCGCTGTTGAGATCCAGTTCGATGTAACCCACTCGTGCACCCAACTGATCTTCAGCATCTTTTA
CTTTCACCAGCGTTTCTGGGTGAGCAAAAACAGGAAGGCAAAATGCCGCAAAAAAGGGAATAAGGGCGAC
ACGGAAATGTTGAATACTCATACTCTTCCTTTTTCAATATTATTGAAGCATTTATCAGGGTTATTGTCTC
ATGAGCGGATACATATTTGAATGTATTTAGAAAAATAAACAAATAGGGGTTCCGCGCACATTTCCCCGAA
AAGTGCCACCTGTCATGACCAAAATCCCTTAACGTGAGTTTTCGTTCCACTGAGCGTCAGACCCCGTAGA
AAAGATCAAAGGATCTTCTTGAGATCCTTTTTTTCTGCGCGTAATCTGCTGCTTGCAAACAAAAAAACCA
CCGCTACCAGCGGTGGTTTGTTTGCCGGATCAAGAGCTACCAACTCTTTTTCCGAAGGTAACTGGCTTCA
GCAGAGCGCAGATACCAAATACTGTTCTTCTAGTGTAGCCGTAGTTAGGCCACCACTTCAAGAACTCTGT
AGCACCGCCTACATACCTCGCTCTGCTAATCCTGTTACCAGTGGCTGCTGCCAGTGGCGATAAGTCGTGT
CTTACCGGGTTGGACTCAAGACGATAGTTACCGGATAAGGCGCAGCGGTCGGGCTGAACGGGGGGTTCGT
GCACACAGCCCAGCTTGGAGCGAACGACCTACACCGAACTGAGATACCTACAGCGTGAGCTATGAGAAAG
CGCCACGCTTCCCGAAGGGAGAAAGGCGGACAGGTATCCGGTAAGCGGCAGGGTCGGAACAGGAGAGCGC
ACGAGGGAGCTTCCAGGGGGAAACGCCTGGTATCTTTATAGTCCTGTCGGGTTTCGCCACCTCTGACTTG
AGCGTCGATTTTTGTGATGCTCGTCAGGGGGGCGGAGCCTATGGAAAAACGCCAGCAACGCGGCCTTTTT
ACGGTTCCTGGCCTTTTGCTGGCCTTTTGCTCACATGTTCTTTCCTGCGTTATCCCCTGATTCTGTGGAT
AACCGTGCGGCCGCCAATGTTATCTATTGGCAGATGTTCATACGGGGCTTTCAAATATTGATGAAATTAT
GTGATGTTTAGAAGAAGATTCGAACTGTTTTCAGTAGATTTGGTAACTGTGCAACCATAACTCATGCCCC
CTATTTATCGGCATTGAGATTGTAAAGGAAGTAAAACGCATTTTTGCAGATCTGTTCTCTTATGTATTTT
TAATCGTCCTTGTATGGAAGTATCAAAGGGGACGTTCTTCACCTCCTTGGAAAACGCAAACTTTCTTTTT
GCCTATCACAGTATCTTATCGAGCTAACTATTTTCGACACACATGAAAAAGCAGAAATATTAACGAAAAA
GAAAAGAAAGACCATGTCATGTACGGGCAATCAGAATATGCAAGATGAGCGGGAACGGGCGAAATGTGCA
CGCGCACAACTTACGAAACGCGGATGAGTCACTGACAGCCACCGCAGAGGTTCTGACTCCTACTGAGCTC
TATTGGAGGTGGCAGAACCGGTAATCCCACAGTGAGCAACTTGACAAACCAACAGATATAGGCTGTGTCT
TAAAATATACCATCCAATACCTTGATGAACTTTTCAAAGATGACTAAAATAAGTGAAATTTCAACATTAA
CTTCGAGCTGTAAACACAGTGGTTTCTTTGCATAAACACCATCAGCCTCAAGTCGTCAAGTAAAGATTTC
GTGTTCATGCAGATAGATAACAATCTATATGTTGATAATTAGCGTTGCCTCATCAATGCGTACACGAAGA
ATATACTAAAAAATGAGCAGGCAAGATAAACGAAGGCAAAGATGACAGAGCAGAAAGCCCTAGTAAAGCG
TATTACAAATGAAACCAAGATTCAGATTGCGATCCCTGAATTCGCATCTAGATGGTAGAGCCACAAACAG
CCGGTACAAGCAACGATCTCCAGGACCATCTGAATCATGCGCGGATGACACGAACTCACGACGGCGATCA
CAGACATTAACCCACAGTACAGACACTGCGACAACGTGGCAATTCGTCGCAATACCGTCTCACTGAACTG
GCCGATAATTGCAGACGAACGAAGAGGATGTCCAATATTTTTTTTAAGGAATAAGGATACTTCAAGACTA
GATTCCCCCCTGCATTCCCATCAGAACCGTAAACCTTGGCGCTTTCCTTGGGAAGTATTCAAGAAGTGCC
TTGTCCGGTTTCTGTGGCTCACAAACCAGCGCGCCCGATATGGCTTTCTTTTCACTTATGAATGTACCAG
TACGGGACAATTAGAACGCTCCTGTAACAATCTCTTTGCAAATGTGGGGTTACATTCTAACCATGTCACA
CTGCTGACGAAATTCAAAGTAAAAAAAAATGGGACCACGTCTTGAGAACGATAGATTTTCTTTATTTTAC
ATTGAACAGTCGTTGTCTCAGCGCGCTTTATGTTTTCATTCATACTTCATATTATAAAATAACAAAAGAA
GAATTTCATATTCACGCCCAAGAAATCAGGCTGCTTTCCAAATGCAATTGACACTTCATTAGCCATCACA
CAAAACTCTTTCTTGCTGGAGCTTCTTTTAAAAAAGACCTCAGTACACCAAACACGTTACCCGACCTCGT
TATTTTACGACAACTATGATAAAATTCTGAAGAAAAAATAAAAAAATTTTCATACTTCTTGCTTTTATTT
AAACCATTGAATGATTTCTTTTGAACAAAACTACCTGTTTCACCAAAGGAAATAGAAAGAAAAAATCAAT
TAGAAGAAAACAAAAAACAAAAGATCTATGTGGTCATCACTTTTTGGTTGGACATCAAGTAATGCCAAGA
ATAAAGAGTCACCAACAAAGGCCATAGTGCGGTTGAGGGAGCATATCAACCTTCTATCCAAAAAGCAATC
GCATTTACGTACTCAAATTACAAATCAAGAGAATGAAGCTAGAATCTTTTTGACGAAGGGCAATAAAGTA
ATGGCGAAGAATGCACTTAAAAAGAAGAAGACAATCGAACAACTTTTAAGTAAGGTAGAAGGCACAATGG
AGTCTATGGAACAGCAGCTATTCTCTATAGAAAGTGCAAACTTAAATCTAGAGACAATGAGGGCTATGCA
GGAAGGTGCTAAGGCAATGAAAACTATTCACAGTGGCCTTGACATAGATAAAGTGGATGAAACTATGGAC
GAGATAAGGGAGCAAGTCGAATTAGGAGATGAAATAAGCGACGCTATATCCAGGCCTTTAATTACTGGGG
CAAACGAGGTGGATGAAGATGAGCTGGACGAGGAATTGGACATGCTGGCTCAAGAAAATGCTAACCAAGA
AACGTCCAAGATCGTTAATAATAATGTTAATGCGGCGCCTATCTCAGAGAACAAAGTCTCACTACCTAGT
GTTCCAAGTAATAAAATTAAACAAAGTGAGAACTCTGTGAAGGACGGGGAAGAGGAAGAGGATGAAGAAG
ATGAAGATGAAAAAGCATTAAGAGAACTACAAGCAGAAATGGGGCTTGGATCCGGTCCTTCTGGCCCAAC
TGGCATGGTTAGTAAAGGTGAAGCTGTTATAAAAGAATTCATGAGGTTTAAAGTTCATATGGAAGGTTCA
ATGAATGGTCATGAATTTGAAATTGAAGGTGAAGGTGAAGGTAGACCATATGAAGGTACACAAACTGCTA
AATTGAAAGTTACTAAAGGTGGTCCATTACCATTTTCTTGGGATATTTTGTCTCCACAATTCATGTATGG
TTCTAGAGCTTTTATTAAGCATCCAGCTGATATTCCAGATTATTATAAACAATCTTTTCCTGAAGGTTTT
AAATGGGAAAGAGTTATGAATTTCGAAGATGGTGGTGCTGTTACTGTTACTCAAGATACTTCTTTGGAAG
ATGGTACTTTAATCTATAAAGTTAAATTGAGAGGTACTAATTTTCCACCAGATGGTCCAGTTATGCAAAA
GAAAACTATGGGTTGGGAAGCATCTACTGAAAGATTGTATCCAGAAGATGGTGTTTTGAAAGGAGACATT
AAGATGGCTTTGAGATTGAAAGATGGTGGTCGGTACCTGGCCGACTTCAAGACCACCTATAAAGCTAAAA
AACCAGTTCAAATGCCAGGTGCATATAATGTTGATAGAAAGTTAGATATAACGTCGCATAACGAGGACTA
TACTGTAGTTGAACAATATGAACGTAGTGAAGGTAGACATAGTACCGGAGGAATGGATGAATTGTATAAA
TAGCTCGAGTGGCGCCAATTGGTGCGGCAATTGATAATAACGAAAATGTCTTTTAATGATCTGGGTATAA
TGAGGAATTTTCCGAACGTTTTTACTTTATATATATATATACATGTAACATATATTCTATACGCTATAGA
GAAAGGAAATTTTTCAATTAAAAAAAAAATAGAGAAAGAGTTTCACTTCTTGATTATCGCTAACACTAAT
GGTTGAAGTACTGCTACTTTAATTTTATGCTGCCAATGAGACGACGGGGTCATCACGGCTCATCATGCGC
CAAACAAATGTGTGCAATACACGCTCGGATGACTGCATGATGACCGCACTGACTGGGGACAGCAGATCCA
CCTAAGCCTGTGAGAGAAGCAGACACCCGACAGATCAAGGCAGTTAACTAGTGCACTGCAGTACAAATCG
TCCCCAACAAAAGTGGGCTCTCAAAATTCATCACATTTAAATGCATATAGGAAGAGCAACAGTTGGTTTG
CATCTGATGTTCCTTAAAGATTTCGACATAATGTGCGAAGTAGATCCCTTCAGCACTGTACTTGTTTTTG
CGACTAGATTGTAAATCATTCTTTATTTAATCTCTTTCTTTAACTACTGCTTAAAGTATAATTTGGTCCG
TAGTTTAATAACTATACTAAGCGAACGCTCTCTCGAAATTTTTCTTAACGCGTCCTTGTACTGCGTCTAA
CGCTTTTGCCACTTGGATTTCTATTATAGGAAATAGTCTCACTTACTGGGCGACGAATTTTCGCGTTTTG
ATGAAGCACAGGAAGAATTTCTTTATGCTCAGAAGTTTGACAGCAAGCAAGTTCATCATTCGAACTAGCC
TTATTGTTTTAGTTCAGTGACAGCGAACTGCCGTACTCGATGCTTTATTTCTCACGGTAGAGCGGAAGAA
CAGATAGATCCCTACATATTGCTACCACTTCTATTACACAATAGTTTCAATAGCTTGCAGCGTAGCTAAA
CTCTAAAATTTATCTAAATCACTCATATAAACCGAACCCTTCCCCTTCCGCTTATAGTACAGCTGATGCT
CCTTCACTATTTTAACATGTGGAATTCTTGAAAGAATGAAATCGCCATGCCAAGCCATCACACGGTCTTT
TATGCAATTGATTGACCGCCTGCAACACATAGGCAGTAAAATTTTTACAAGCAGTAGCAGAACAGGCCAC
ACAATCGCAAGTGATTAACGTCCACACAGGTATAGGGTTTCTGGACCATATGATACATGCTCTGGCCAAG
CATTCCGGCTGGTCGCTAATCGTTGAGTGCCGAGCGGCCGCGATTATCAAAAAGGATCTTCACCTAGATC
CTTTTAAATTAAAAATGAAGTTTTAAATCAATCTAAAGTATATATGAGTAAACTTGGTCTGACAG
